>Addgene plasmid #55854 | mRuby-Cx26-7 | addgene full sequence | sequence record 221616 | Addgene NGS Result
CGTTACATAACTTACGGTAAATGGCCCGCCTGGCTGACCGCCCAACGACCCCCGCCCATTGACGTCAATA
ATGACGTATGTTCCCATAGTAACGCCAATAGGGACTTTCCATTGACGTCAATGGGTGGAGTATTTACGGT
AAACTGCCCACTTGGCAGTACATCAAGTGTATCATATGCCAAGTACGCCCCCTATTGACGTCAATGACGG
TAAATGGCCCGCCTGGCATTATGCCCAGTACATGACCTTATGGGACTTTCCTACTTGGCAGTACATCTAC
GTATTAGTCATCGCTATTACCATGGTGATGCGGTTTTGGCAGTACATCAATGGGCGTGGATAGCGGTTTG
ACTCACGGGGATTTCCAAGTCTCCACCCCATTGACGTCAATGGGAGTTTGTTTTGGCACCAAAATCAACG
GGACTTTCCAAAATGTCGTAACAACTCCGCCCCATTGACGCAAATGGGCGGTAGGCGTGTACGGTGGGAG
GTCTATATAAGCAGAGCTGGTTTAGTGAACCGTCAGATCCGCTAGCGCTACCGGACTCAGATCTCGAGCT
CAAGCTTCGAATTCGCGGCTGCACGCTCCTCGGGACACAGTGCCAACCATCCAGAGGACAAGATGGATTG
GGGCACACTACAGAGCATCCTCGGGGGTGTCAACAAGCACTCCACCAGCATTGGGAAAATCTGGCTCACT
GTCCTCTTCATCTTCCGCATCATGATCCTCGTGGTGGCCGCGAAGGAGGTGTGGGGAGATGAGCAAGCCG
ATTTTGTTTGCAACACTCTCCAGCCTGGCTGTAAGAATGTGTGCTACGACCACTACTTCCCCATCTCTCA
CATCCGGCTCTGGGCTCTGCAGCTGATCATGGTGTCCACGCCGGCCCTCCTGGTAGCTATGCACGTGGCC
TACCGGAGACACGAAAAGAAACGGAAGTTCATGAAGGGAGAGATAAAGAACGAGTTTAAGGACATCGAAG
AGATCAAAACCCAGAAGGTCCGTATCGAAGGGTCCCTGTGGTGGACCTACACCACCAGCATCTTCTTCCG
GGTCATCTTCGAAGCTGTCTTCATGTATGTCTTTTACATCATGTACAATGGCTTCTTCATGCAGCGTCTG
GTGAAGTGTAACGCCTGGCCTTGTCCCAATACAGTGGACTGCTTCATTTCCAGGCCCACAGAAAAGACTG
TCTTCACGGTGTTCATGATCTCTGTGTCTGGAATTTGCATCCTGCTAAACATCACAGAGCTGTGCTATCT
GTTCATTAGGTATTGCTCAGGGAAGTCCAAAAGACCAGTCGCGGATCCACCGGTCGCCACCATGAACAGC
CTGATCAAAGAAAACATGCGGATGAAGGTGGTGCTGGAAGGCAGCGTGAACGGCCACCAGTTCAAGTGCA
CCGGCGAGGGCGAGGGCAACCCCTACATGGGCACCCAGACCATGCGGATCAAAGTGATCGAGGGCGGACC
TCTGCCCTTCGCCTTCGACATCCTGGCCACATCCTTCATGTACGGCAGCCGGACCTTCATCAAGTACCCC
AAGGGCATCCCCGATTTCTTCAAGCAGAGCTTCCCCGAGGGCTTCACCTGGGAGAGAGTGACCAGATACG
AGGACGGCGGCGTGATCACCGTGATGCAGGACACCAGCCTGGAAGATGGCTGCCTGGTGTACCATGCCCA
GGTCAGGGGCGTGAATTTTCCCAGCAACGGCGCCGTGATGCAGAAGAAAACCAAGGGCTGGGAGCCCAAC
ACCGAGATGATGTACCCCGCTGACGGCGGACTGAGAGGCTACACCCACATGGCCCTGAAGGTGGACGGCG
GAGGGCACCTGAGCTGCAGCTTCGTGACCACCTACCGATCCAAGAAAACCGTGGGCAACATCAAGATGCC
CGGCATCCACGCCGTGGACCACCGGCTGGAAAGGCTGGAAGAGTCCGACAACGAGATGTTCGTGGTGCAG
CGGGAGCACGCCGTGGCCAAGTTCGCCGGCCTGGGCGGAGGGTAAGCGGCCGCGACTCTAGATCATAATC
AGCCATACCACATTTGTAGAGGTTTTACTTGCTTTAAAAAACCTCCCACACCTCCCCCTGAACCTGAAAC
ATAAAATGAATGCAATTGTTGTTGTTAACTTGTTTATTGCAGCTTATAATGGTTACAAATAAAGCAATAG
CATCACAAATTTCACAAATAAAGCATTTTTTTCACTGCATTCTAGTTGTGGTTTGTCCAAACTCATCAAT
GTATCTTAAGGCGTAAATTGTAAGCGTTAATATTTTGTTAAAATTCGCGTTAAATTTTTGTTAAATCAGC
TCATTTTTTAACCAATAGGCCGAAATCGGCAAAATCCCTTATAAATCAAAAGAATAGACCGAGATAGGGT
[37 nt withheld, positions 2381-2417]
AAAGAACGTGGACTCCAACGTCAAAGG
[49 nt withheld, positions 2445-2493]
T
[91 nt withheld, positions 2495-2585]
G
[124 nt withheld, positions 2587-2710]
CAGGTGGCACTTTTCGGGGAAATGTGCGCGGAACCCCTATTTGTTTATTTTTCTAAATACATTCAAATAT
GTATCCGCTCATGAGACAATAACCCTGATAAATGCTTCAATAATATTGAAAAAGGAAGAGTCCTGAGGCG
GAAAGAACCAGCTGTGGAATGTGTGTCAGTTAGGGTGTGGAAAGTCCCCAGGCTCCCCAGCAGGCAGAAG
TATGCAAAGCATGCATCTCAATTAGTCAGCAACCAGGTGTGGAAAGTCCCCAGGCTCCCCAGCAGGCAGA
AGTATGCAAAGCATGCATCTCAATTAGTCAGCAACCATAGTCCCGCCCCTAACTCCGCCCATCCCGCCCC
TAACTCCGCCCAGTTCCGCCCATTCTCCGCCCCATGGCTGACTAATTTTTTTTATTTATGCAGAGGCCGA
GGCCGCCTCGGCCTCTGAGCTATTCCAGAAGTAGTGAGGAGGCTTTTTTGGAGGCCTAGGCTTTTGCAAA
GATCGATCAAGAGACAGGATGAGGATCGTTTCGCATGATTGAACAAGATGGATTGCACGCAGGTTCTCCG
GCCGCTTGGGTGGAGAGGCTATTCGGCTATGACTGGGCACAACAGACAATCGGCTGCTCTGATGCCGCCG
TGTTCCGGCTGTCAGCGCAGGGGCGCCCGGTTCTTTTTGTCAAGACCGACCTGTCCGGTGCCCTGAATGA
ACTGCAAGACGAGGCAGCGCGGCTATCGTGGCTGGCCACGACGGGCGTTCCTTGCGCAGCTGTGCTCGAC
GTTGTCACTGAAGCGGGAAGGGACTGGCTGCTATTGGGCGAAGTGCCGGGGCAGGATCTCCTGTCATCTC
ACCTTGCTCCTGCCGAGAAAGTATCCATCATGGCTGATGCAATGCGGCGGCTGCATACGCTTGATCCGGC
TACCTGCCCATTCGACCACCAAGCGAAACATCGCATCGAGCGAGCACGTACTCGGATGGAAGCCGGTCTT
GTCGATCAGGATGATCTGGACGAAGAGCATCAGGGGCTCGCGCCAGCCGAACTGTTCGCCAGGCTCAAGG
CGAGCATGCCCGACGGCGAGGATCTCGTCGTGACCCATGGCGATGCCTGCTTGCCGAATATCATGGTGGA
AAATGGCCGCTTTTCTGGATTCATCGACTGTGGCCGGCTGGGTGTGGCGGACCGCTATCAGGACATAGCG
TTGGCTACCCGTGATATTGCTGAAGAGCTTGGCGGCGAATGGGCTGACCGCTTCCTCGTGCTTTACGGTA
TCGCCGCTCCCGATTCGCAGCGCATCGCCTTCTATCGCCTTCTTGACGAGTTCTTCTGAGCGGGACTCTG
GGGTTCGAAATGACCGACCAAGCGACGCCCAACCTGCCATCACGAGATTTCGATTCCACCGCCGCCTTCT
ATGAAAGGTTGGGCTTCGGAATCGTTTTCCGGGACGCCGGCTGGATGATCCTCCAGCGCGGGGATCTCAT
GCTGGAGTTCTTCGCCCACCCTAGGGGGAGGCTAACTGAAACACGGAAGGAGACAATACCGGAAGGAACC
CGCGCTATGACGGCAATAAAAAGACAGAATAAAACGCACGGTGTTGGGTCGTTTGTTCATAAACGCGGGG
TTCGGTCCCAGGGCTGGCACTCTGTCGATACCCCACCGAGACCCCATTGGGGCCAATACGCCCGCGTTTC
TTCCTTTTCCCCACCCCACCCCCCAAGTTCGGGTGAAGGCCCAGGGCTCGCAGCCAACGTCGGGGCGGCA
GGCCCTGCCATAGCCTCAGGTTACTCATATATACTTTAGATTGATTTAAAACTTCATTTTTAATTTAAAA
GGATCTAGGTGAAGATCCTTTTTGATAATCTCATGACCAAAATCCCTTAACGTGAGTTTTCGTTCCACTG
AGCGTCAGACCCCGTAGAAAAGATCAAAGGATCTTCTTGAGATCCTTTTTTTCTGCGCGTAATCTGCTGC
TTGCAAACAAAAAAACCACCGCTACCAGCGGTGGTTTGTTTGCCGGATCAAGAGCTACCAACTCTTTTTC
CGAAGGTAACTGGCTTCAGCAGAGCGCAGATACCAAATACTGTTCTTCTAGTGTAGCCGTAGTTAGGCCA
CCACTTCAAGAACTCTGTAGCACCGCCTACATACCTCGCTCTGCTAATCCTGTTACCAGTGGCTGCTGCC
AGTGGCGATAAGTCGTGTCTTACCGGGTTGGACTCAAGACGATAGTTACCGGATAAGGCGCAGCGGTCGG
GCTGAACGGGGGGTTCGTGCACACAGCCCAGCTTGGAGCGAACGACCTACACCGAACTGAGATACCTACA
GCGTGAGCTATGAGAAAGCGCCACGCTTCCCGAAGGGAGAAAGGCGGACAGGTATCCGGTAAGCGGCAGG
GTCGGAACAGGAGAGCGCACGAGGGAGCTTCCAGGGGGAAACGCCTGGTATCTTTATAGTCCTGTCGGGT
TTCGCCACCTCTGACTTGAGCGTCGATTTTTGTGATGCTCGTCAGGGGGGCGGAGCCTATGGAAAAACGC
CAGCAACGCGGCCTTTTTACGGTTCCTGGCCTTTTGCTGGCCTTTTGCTCACATGTTCTTTCCTGCGTTA
TCCCCTGATTCTGTGGATAACCGTATTACCGCCATGCATTAGTTATTAATAGTAATCAATTACGGGGTCA
TTAGTTCATAGCCCATATATGGAGTTCCG
Features (pLannotate 1.2.2; 16 found; start..end, strand, type, name):
      1..304     +  enhancer       CMV enhancer: human cytomegalovirus immediate early enhancer
    305..508     +  promoter       CMV promoter: human cytomegalovirus (CMV) immediate early promoter
    531..574     +  misc_feature   MCS (fragment): multiple cloning site
    623..1300    +  CDS            Gjb2: CXB2_RAT - Also known as Cxn-26. Experimental evidence at protein level: Swiss-Prot protein existence level 1. Structural component of gap junctions. Gap junctions are dodecameric channels that connect the cytoplasm of adjoining cells. They are formed by the docking of two hexameric hemichannels, one from each cell membrane. Small molecules and ions diffuse from one cell to a neighboring cell via the central pore. From Rattus norvegicus (Rat).
   1322..2002    +  CDS            mRuby: mRuby is a basic (constitutively fluorescent) red fluorescent protein published in 2009, derived from Entacmaea quadricolor. It has low acid sensitivity.
   2021..2104    +  CDS            large T antigen (fragment): large T antigen from SV40 (simian virus 40)
   2127..2248    +  polyA_signal   SV40 poly(A) signal: SV40 polyadenylation signal
   2282..2710    -  rep_origin     f1 ori (sequence partly withheld): f1 bacteriophage origin of replication; arrow indicates direction of (+) strand synthesis
   2737..2841    +  promoter       AmpR promoter: bla
   2843..3200    +  promoter       SV40 promoter: SV40 enhancer and early promoter
   3235..4029    +  CDS            NeoR/KanR: aminoglycoside phosphotransferase from Tn5; aph(3')-II (or nptII); confers resistance to neomycin, kanamycin, and G418 (Geneticin®)
   4050..4202    +  CDS            ble (fragment): BLE_KLEPN - Experimental evidence at protein level: Swiss-Prot protein existence level 1. Binding protein with a strong affinity to the bleomycin family of antibiotics. Binds to CL990; an antimitotic-antibiotic compound. From Klebsiella pneumoniae.
   4261..4308    +  polyA_signal   HSV TK poly(A) signal: herpes simplex virus thymidine kinase polyadenylation signal (Cole and Stacy, 1985)
   4399..4415    -  polyA_signal   bGH poly(A) signal (fragment): bovine growth hormone polyadenylation signal
   4637..5225    +  rep_origin     ori: high-copy-number ColE1/pMB1/pBR322/pUC origin of replication
   5340..5399    +  enhancer       CMV enhancer (fragment): human cytomegalovirus immediate early enhancer
