[The description below was written by a language model from this plasmid's Addgene catalogue record and pLannotate feature annotations shown in this document.]
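Description:
mRuby-Cx26-7 is a mammalian expression plasmid that produces rat connexin 26 (Gjb2, the beta-2 gap junction protein) fused to the red fluorescent protein mRuby. It is intended as a localization marker for gap junctions in live or fixed cells. In the sequenced record of about 5.4 kb, the human cytomegalovirus immediate early enhancer and promoter sit upstream of a remnant multiple cloning site. The connexin 26 coding sequence follows, then a short linker, then the mRuby coding sequence, so the fluorescent protein is attached to the C-terminal end of the connexin. The "7" in the name may refer to the length of that linker, but the record does not say so. An SV40 polyadenylation signal terminates the transcript. The small large T antigen fragment annotated just before it is probably a sequence match within the SV40-derived region rather than a functional element.

The backbone is laid out like a standard N1-type fluorescent protein vector. A high-copy ColE1/pUC origin supports propagation in E. coli, and an f1 origin is also present. A single Tn5 aminoglycoside phosphotransferase gene (NeoR/KanR) provides both selections. A bacterial bla-type promoter drives it for kanamycin resistance in bacteria, and the SV40 enhancer/early promoter drives it for G418 selection of stable mammalian transfectants, with an HSV TK polyadenylation signal downstream. The short ble and bGH poly(A) fragments appear to be incidental annotations.

Connexin 26 assembles into hexameric hemichannels that dock between neighbouring cells, so the expressed fusion is expected to mark gap junction plaques at cell–cell contacts. mRuby is derived from Entacmaea quadricolor, and the record lists its excitation at 558 nm and emission at 605 nm, which suits red-channel imaging alongside green or cyan markers.
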