Addgene plasmid #55854: mRuby-Cx26-7
Purpose: Localization: Gap Junctions, Excitation: 558, Emission: 605
Depositing lab: Michael Davidson. Depositing organization: Florida State University, Tallahassee.
Backbone
  Vector backbone: mRuby
  Backbone size w/o insert (bp): 4750
  Vector type: Mammalian Expression
  Selectable markers: Neomycin (select with G418)
Growth in bacteria
  Bacterial resistance: Kanamycin, 50 μg/mL
  Growth temperature: 37°C
  Growth strain: DH5alpha
  Copy number: High Copy
Gene/Insert
  Gene/Insert name: Cx26 (alt names: Rat Beta-2 Connexin 26; NM_001004099.1)
  Species: R. norvegicus (rat)
  Promoter: CMV
  Tag / fusion protein: mRuby
  Cloning method: Unknown
  Sequencing primers: 5′ CMV-F; 3′ SV40pA-R
Terms and licenses: Academic/Nonprofit Terms; Industry Terms
Depositor comments: R. norvegicus (rat) Beta-2 Connexin 26. Excitation = 558; Emission = 605
How to cite: mRuby-Cx26-7 was a gift from Michael Davidson (Addgene plasmid # 55854 ; http://n2t.net/addgene:55854 ; RRID:Addgene_55854)
