>Addgene plasmid #55854 | mRuby-Cx26-7 | depositor partial sequence | sequence record 86761 | insert sequence
GACGTCAGATCCGCTAGCGCTACCGGACTCAGATCTCGAGCTCAAGCTTCGAATTCGCGGCTGCACGCTC
CTCGGGACACAGTGCCAACCATCCAGAGGACAAGATGGATTGGGGCACACTACAGAGCATCCTCGGGGGT
GTCAACAAGCACTCCACCAGCATTGGGAAAATCTGGCTCACTGTCCTCTTCATCTTCCGCATCATGATCC
TCGTGGTGGCCGCGAAGGAGGTGTGGGGAGATGAGCAAGCCGATTTTGTTTGCAACACTCTCCAGCCTGG
CTGTAAGAATGTGTGCTACGACCACTACTTCCCCATCTCTCACATCCGGCTCTGGGCTCTGCAGCTGATC
ATGGTGTCCACGCCGGCCCTCCTGGTAGCTATGCACGTGGCCTACCGGAGACACGAAAAGAAACGGAAGT
TCATGAAGGGAGAGATAAAGAACGAGTTTAAGGACATCGAAGAGATCAAAACCCAGAAGGTCCGTATCGA
AGGGTCCCTGTGGTGGACCTACACCACCAGCATCTTCTTCCGGGTCATCTTCGAAGCTGTCTTCATGTAT
GTCTTTTACATCATGTACAATGGCTTCTTCATGCAGCGTCTGGTGAAGTGTAACGCCTGGCCTTGTCCCA
ATACAGTGGACTGCTTCATTTCCAGGCCCACAGAAAAGACTGTCTTCACGGTGTTCATGATCTCTGTGTC
TGGAATTTGCATCCTGCTAAACATCACAGAGCTGTGCTATCTGTTCATTAGGTATTGCTCAGGGAAGTCC
AAAAGACCAGTCGCGGATCCACCGGTCGCCACCATGAACAGCCTGATCAAAGAAAACATGCGGATGAAGG
TGGTGCTGGAAGGCAGCGTGAACGGCCACCAGTTCAAGTGCACCGGCGAGGGCGAGGGCAACCCCTACAT
GGGCACCCAGACCATGCGGATCAAAGTGATCGAGGGCGGACCTCTGCCCTTCGCCTTCGACATCCTGGCC
ACATCCTTCATGTACGGCAGCCGGACCTTCATCAAGTACCCCAAGGGCATCCCCGATTTCTTCAAGCAGA
GCTTCCCCGAGGGCTTCACCTGGGAGAGAGTGACCAGATACGAGGACGGCGGCGTGATCACCGTGATGCA
GGACACCAGCCTGGAAGATGGCTGCCTGGTGTACCATGCCCAGGTCAGGGGCGTGAATTTTCCCAGCAAC
GGCGCCGTGATGCAGAAGAAAACCAAGGGCTGGGAGCCCAACACCGAGATGATGTACCCCGCTGACGGCG
GACTGAGAGGCTACACCCACATGGCCCTGAAGGTGGACGGCGGAGGGCACCTGAGCTGCAGCTTCGTGAC
CACCTACCGATCCAAGAAAACCGTGGGCAACATCAAGATGCCCGGCATCCACGCCGTGGACCACCGGCTG
GAAAGGCTGGAAGAGTCCGACAACGAGATGTTCGTGGTGCAGCGGGAGCACGCCGTGGCCAAGTTCGCCG
GCCTGGGCGGAGGGTAAGCGGCCGCGACTCTAGATCATAATCAGCCATACCACATT
